>Addgene plasmid #30486 | pcDNA-HDAC4.3SA-FLAG | addgene full sequence | sequence record 137189 | Addgene NGS Result
GTACGGGCCAGATATACGCGTTGACATTGATTATTGACTAGTTATTAATAGTAATCAATTACGGGGTCAT
TAGTTCATAGCCCATATATGGAGTTCCGCGTTACATAACTTACGGTAAATGGCCCGCCTGGCTGACCGCC
CAACGACCCCCGCCCATTGACGTCAATAATGACGTATGTTCCCATAGTAACGCCAATAGGGACTTTCCAT
TGACGTCAATGGGTGGAGTATTTACGGTAAACTGCCCACTTGGCAGTACATCAAGTGTATCATATGCCAA
GTACGCCCCCTATTGACGTCAATGACGGTAAATGGCCCGCCTGGCATTATGCCCAGTACATGACCTTATG
GGACTTTCCTACTTGGCAGTACATCTACGTATTAGTCATCGCTATTACCATGGTGATGCGGTTTTGGCAG
TACATCAATGGGCGTGGATAGCGGTTTGACTCACGGGGATTTCCAAGTCTCCACCCCATTGACGTCAATG
GGAGTTTGTTTTGGCACCAAAATCAACGGGACTTTCCAAAATGTCGTAACAACTCCGCCCCATTGACGCA
AATGGGCGGTAGGCGTGTACGGTGGGAGGTCTATATAAGCAGAGCTCTCTGGCTAACTAGAGAACCCACT
GCTTACTGGCTTATCGAAATTAATACGACTCACTATAGGGAGACCCAAGCTAGAGTCGATCCTGAGAACT
TCAGGGTGAGTTTGGGGACCCTTGATTGTTCTTTCTTTTTCGCTATTGTAAAATTCATGTTATATGGAGG
GGGCAAAGTTTTCAGGGTGTTGTTTAGAATGGGAAGATGTCCCTTGTATCACCATGGACCCTCATGATAA
TTTTGTTTCTTTCACTTTCTACTCTGTTGACAACCATTGTCTCCTCTTATTTTCTTTTCATTTTCTGTAA
CTTTTTCGTTAAACTTTAGCTTGCATTTGTAACGAATTTTTAAATTCACTTTTGTTTATTTGTCAGATTG
TAAGTACTTTCTCTAATCACTTTTTTTTCAAGGCAATCAGGGTATATTATATTGTACTTCAGCACAGTTT
TAGAGAACAATTGTTATAATTAAATGATAAGGTAGAATATTTCTGCATATAAATTCTGGCTGGCGTGGAA
ATATTCTTATTGGTAGAAACAACTACATCCTGGTCATCATCCTGCCTTTCTCTTTATGGTTACAATGATA
TACACTGTTTGAGATGAGGATAAAATACTCTGAGTCCAAACCGGGCCCCTCTGCTAACCATGTTCATGCC
TTCTTCTTTTTCCTACAGCTCCTGGGCAACGTGCTGGTTTGTGCTGTCGACCCCAAGCTTGGCCCGGGCG
GATCCACTAGTAACGGCCGCCAGTGTGCTGGAATTCTGCAGATATCCATCACACTGGCGGCCGCCATGAG
CTCCCAAAGCCATCCAGATGGACTTTCTGGCCGAGACCAGCCAGTGGAGCTGCTGAATCCTGCCCGCGTG
AACCACATGCCCAGCACGGTGGATGTGGCCACGGCGCTGCCTCTGCAAGTGGCCCCCTCGGCAGTGCCCA
TGGACCTGCGCCTGGACCACCAGTTCTCACTGCCTGTGGCAGAGCCGGCCCTGCGGGAGCAGCAGCTGCA
GCAGGAGCTCCTGGCGCTCAAGCAGAAGCAGCAGATCCAGAGGCAGATCCTCATCGCTGAGTTCCAGAGG
CAGCACGAGCAGCTCTCCCGGCAGCACGAGGCGCAGCTCCACGAGCACATCAAGCAACAACAGGAGATGC
TGGCCATGAAGCACCAGCAGGAGCTGCTGGAACACCAGCGGAAGCTGGAGAGGCACCGCCAGGAGCAGGA
GCTGGAGAAGCAGCACCGGGAGCAGAAGCTGCAGCAGCTCAAGAACAAGGAGAAGGGCAAAGAGAGTGCC
GTGGCCAGCACAGAAGTGAAGATGAAGTTACAAGAATTTGTCCTCAATAAAAAGAAGGCGCTGGCCCACC
GGAATCTGAACCACTGCATTTCCAGCGACCCTCGCTACTGGTACGGGAAAACGCAGCACAGTTCCCTTGA
CCAGAGTTCTCCACCCCAGAGCGGAGTGTCGACCTCCTATAACCACCCGGTCCTGGGAATGTACGACGCC
AAAGATGACTTCCCTCTTAGGAAAACAGCTGCTGAACCGAATCTGAAATTACGGTCCAGGCTAAAGCAGA
AAGTGGCCGAAAGACGGAGCAGCCCCCTGTTACGCAGGAAAGACGGGCCAGTGGTCACTGCTCTAAAAAA
GCGTCCGTTGGATGTCACAGACTCCGCGTGCAGCAGCGCCCCAGGCTCCGGACCCAGCTCACCCAACAAC
AGCTCCGGGAGCGTCAGCGCGGAGAACGGTATCGCGCCCGCCGTCCCCAGCATCCCGGCGGAGACGAGTT
TGGCGCACAGACTTGTGGCACGAGAAGGCTCGGCCGCTCCACTTCCCCTCTACACATCGCCATCCTTGCC
CAACATCACGCTGGGCCTGCCTGCCACCGGCCCCTCTGCGGGCACGGCGGGCCAGCAGGACACCGAGAGA
CTCACCCTTCCCGCCCTCCAGCAGAGGCTCTCCCTTTTCCCCGGCACCCACCTCACTCCCTACCTGAGCA
CCTCGCCCTTGGAGCGGGACGGAGGGGCAGCGCACAGCCCTCTTCTGCAGCACATGGTCTTACTGGAGCA
GCCACCGGCACAAGCACCCCTCGTCACAGGCCTGGGAGCACTGCCCCTCCACGCACAGTCCTTGGTTGGT
GCAGACCGGGTGTCCCCCTCCATCCACAAGCTGCGGCAGCACCGCCCACTGGGGCGGACCCAGGCGGCCC
CGCTGCCCCAGAACGCCCAGGCTCTGCAGCACCTGGTCATCCAGCAGCAGCATCAGCAGTTTCTGGAGAA
ACACAAGCAGCAGTTCCAGCAGCAGCAACTGCAGATGAACAAGATCATCCCCAAGCCAAGCGAGCCAGCC
CGGCAGCCGGAGAGCCACCCGGAGGAGACGGAGGAGGAGCTCCGTGAGCACCAGGCTCTGCTGGACGAGC
CCTACCTGGACCGGCTGCCGGGGCAGAAGGAGGCGCACGCACAGGCCGGCGTGCAGGTGAAGCAGGAGCC
CATTGAGAGCGATGAGGAAGAGGCAGAGCCCCCACGGGAGGTGGAGCCGGGCCAGCGCCAGCCCAGTGAG
CAGGAGCTGCTCTTCAGACAGCAAGCCCTCCTGCTGGAGCAGCAGCGGATCCACCAGCTGAGGAACTACC
AGGCGTCCATGGAGGCCGCCGGCATCCCCGTGTCCTTCGGCGGCCACAGGCCTCTGTCCCGGGCGCAGGC
GTCACCCGCGTCTGCCACCTTCCCCGTGTCTGTGCAGGAGCCCCCCACCAAGCCGAGGTTCACGACAGGC
CTCGTGTATGACACGCTGATGCTGAAGCACCAGTGCACCTGCGGGAGTAGCAGCAGCCACCCCGAGCACG
CCGGGAGGATCCAGAGCATCTGGTCCCGCCTGCAGGAGACGGGCCTCCGGGGCAAATGCGAGTGCATCCG
CGGACGCAAGGCCACCCTGGAGGAGCTACAGACGGTGCACTCGGAAGCCCACACCCTCCTGTATGGCACG
AACCCCCTCAACCGGCAGAAACTGGACAGTAAGAAACTTCTAGGCTCGCTCGCCTCCGTGTTCGTCCGGC
TCCCTTGCGGTGGTGTTGGGGTGGACAGTGACACCATATGGAACGAGGTGCACTCGGCGGGGGCAGCCCG
CCTGGCTGTGGGCTGCGTGGTAGAGCTGGTCTTCAAGGTGGCCACAGGGGAGCTGAAGAATGGCTTTGCT
GTGGTCCGCCCCCCTGGACACCATGCGGAGGAGAGCACGCCCATGGGCTTTTGCTACTTCAACTCCGTGG
CCGTGGCAGCCAAGCTTCTGCAGCAGAGGTTGAGCGTGAGCAAGATCCTCATCGTGGACTGGGACGTGCA
CCATGGAAACGGGACCCAGCAGGCTTTCTACAGCGACCCTAGCGTCCTGTACATGTCCCTCCACCGCTAC
GACGATGGGAACTTCTTCCCAGGCAGCGGGGCTCCTGATGAGGTGGGCACAGGGCCCGGCGTGGGTTTCA
ACGTCAACATGGCTTTCACCGGCGGCCTGGACCCCCCCATGGGAGACGCTGAGTACTTGGCGGCCTTCAG
AACGGTGGTCATGCCGATCGCCAGCGAGTTTGCCCCGGATGTGGTGCTGGTGTCATCAGGCTTCGATGCC
GTGGAGGGCCACCCCACCCCTCTTGGGGGCTACAACCTCTCCGCCAGATGCTTCGGGTACCTGACGAAGC
AGCTGATGGGCCTGGCTGGCGGCCGGATTGTCCTGGCCCTCGAGGGAGGCCACGACCTGACCGCCATTTG
CGACGCCTCGGAAGCATGTGTTTCTGCCTTGCTGGGAAACGAGCTTGATCCTCTCCCAGAAAAGGTTTTA
CAGCAAAGACCCAATGCAAACGCTGTCCGTTCCATGGAGAAAGTCATGGAGATCCACAGCAAGTACTGGC
GCTGCCTGCAGCGCACAACCTCCACAGCGGGGCGTTCTCTGATCGAGGCTCAGACTTGCGAGAACGAAGA
AGCCGAGACGGTCACCGCCATGGCCTCGCTGTCCGTGGGCGTGAAGCCCGCCGAAAAGAGACCAGATGAG
GAGCCCATGGAAGAGGAGCCGCCCCTGGGGGATTATAAAGATGATGATGATAAATAAGAATTCTAGAGGG
CCCTATTCTATAGTGTCACCTAAATGCTAGAGCTCGCTGATCAGCCTCGACTGTGCCTTCTAGTTGCCAG
CCATCTGTTGTTTGCCCCTCCCCCGTGCCTTCCTTGACCCTGGAAGGTGCCACTCCCACTGTCCTTTCCT
AATAAAATGAGGAAATTGCATCGCATTGTCTGAGTAGGTGTCATTCTATTCTGGGGGGTGGGGTGGGGCA
GGACAGCAAGGGGGAGGATTGGGAAGACAATAGCAGGCATGCTGGGGATGCGGTGGGCTCTATGGCTTCT
GAGGCGGAAAGAACCAGCTGGGGCTCTAGGGGGTATCCCC
[124 nt withheld, positions 5011-5134]
C
[91 nt withheld, positions 5136-5226]
A
[49 nt withheld, positions 5228-5276]
CCTTTGACGTTGGAGTCCACGTTCTTT
[37 nt withheld, positions 5304-5340]
ACCCTATCTCGGTCTATTCTTTTGATTTATAAGGGATTTTGCCGATTTCGGCCTATTGGTTAAAAAATGA
GCTGATTTAACAAAAATTTAACGCGAATTAATTCTGTGGAATGTGTGTCAGTTAGGGTGTGGAAAGTCCC
CAGGCTCCCCAGCAGGCAGAAGTATGCAAAGCATGCATCTCAATTAGTCAGCAACCAGGTGTGGAAAGTC
CCCAGGCTCCCCAGCAGGCAGAAGTATGCAAAGCATGCATCTCAATTAGTCAGCAACCATAGTCCCGCCC
CTAACTCCGCCCATCCCGCCCCTAACTCCGCCCAGTTCCGCCCATTCTCCGCCCCATGGCTGACTAATTT
TTTTTATTTATGCAGAGGCCGAGGCCGCCTCTGCCTCTGAGCTATTCCAGAAGTAGTGAGGAGGCTTTTT
TGGAGGCCTAGGCTTTTGCAAAAAGCTCCCGGGAGCTTGTATATCCATTTTCGGATCTGATCAAGAGACA
GGATGAGGATCGTTTCGCATGATTGAACAAGATGGATTGCACGCAGGTTCTCCGGCCGCTTGGGTGGAGA
GGCTATTCGGCTATGACTGGGCACAACAGACAATCGGCTGCTCTGATGCCGCCGTGTTCCGGCTGTCAGC
GCAGGGGCGCCCGGTTCTTTTTGTCAAGACCGACCTGTCCGGTGCCCTGAATGAACTGCAGGACGAGGCA
GCGCGGCTATCGTGGCTGGCCACGACGGGCGTTCCTTGCGCAGCTGTGCTCGACGTTGTCACTGAAGCGG
GAAGGGACTGGCTGCTATTGGGCGAAGTGCCGGGGCAGGATCTCCTGTCATCTCACCTTGCTCCTGCCGA
GAAAGTATCCATCATGGCTGATGCAATGCGGCGGCTGCATACGCTTGATCCGGCTACCTGCCCATTCGAC
CACCAAGCGAAACATCGCATCGAGCGAGCACGTACTCGGATGGAAGCCGGTCTTGTCGATCAGGATGATC
TGGACGAAGAGCATCAGGGGCTCGCGCCAGCCGAACTGTTCGCCAGGCTCAAGGCGCGCATGCCCGACGG
CGAGGATCTCGTCGTGACCCATGGCGATGCCTGCTTGCCGAATATCATGGTGGAAAATGGCCGCTTTTCT
GGATTCATCGACTGTGGCCGGCTGGGTGTGGCGGACCGCTATCAGGACATAGCGTTGGCTACCCGTGATA
TTGCTGAAGAGCTTGGCGGCGAATGGGCTGACCGCTTCCTCGTGCTTTACGGTATCGCCGCTCCCGATTC
GCAGCGCATCGCCTTCTATCGCCTTCTTGACGAGTTCTTCTGAGCGGGACTCTGGGGTTCGAAATGACCG
ACCAAGCGACGCCCAACCTGCCATCACGAGATTTCGATTCCACCGCCGCCTTCTATGAAAGGTTGGGCTT
CGGAATCGTTTTCCGGGACGCCGGCTGGATGATCCTCCAGCGCGGGGATCTCATGCTGGAGTTCTTCGCC
CACCCCAACTTGTTTATTGCAGCTTATAATGGTTACAAATAAAGCAATAGCATCACAAATTTCACAAATA
AAGCATTTTTTTCACTGCATTCTAGTTGTGGTTTGTCCAAACTCATCAATGTATCTTATCATGTCTGTAT
ACCGTCGACCTCTAGCTAGAGCTTGGCGTAATCATGGTCATAGCTGTTTCCTGTGTGAAATTGTTATCCG
CTCACAATTCCACACAACATACGAGCCGGAAGCATAAAGTGTAAAGCCTGGGGTGCCTAATGAGTGAGCT
AACTCACATTAATTGCGTTGCGCTCACTGCCCGCTTTCCAGTCGGGAAACCTGTCGTGCCAGCTGCATTA
ATGAATCGGCCAACGCGCGGGGAGAGGCGGTTTGCGTATTGGGCGCTCTTCCGCTTCCTCGCTCACTGAC
TCGCTGCGCTCGGTCGTTCGGCTGCGGCGAGCGGTATCAGCTCACTCAAAGGCGGTAATACGGTTATCCA
CAGAATCAGGGGATAACGCAGGAAAGAACATGTGAGCAAAAGGCCAGCAAAAGGCCAGGAACCGTAAAAA
GGCCGCGTTGCTGGCGTTTTTCCATAGGCTCCGCCCCCCTGACGAGCATCACAAAAATCGACGCTCAAGT
CAGAGGTGGCGAAACCCGACAGGACTATAAAGATACCAGGCGTTTCCCCCTGGAAGCTCCCTCGTGCGCT
CTCCTGTTCCGACCCTGCCGCTTACCGGATACCTGTCCGCCTTTCTCCCTTCGGGAAGCGTGGCGCTTTC
TCATAGCTCACGCTGTAGGTATCTCAGTTCGGTGTAGGTCGTTCGCTCCAAGCTGGGCTGTGTGCACGAA
CCCCCCGTTCAGCCCGACCGCTGCGCCTTATCCGGTAACTATCGTCTTGAGTCCAACCCGGTAAGACACG
ACTTATCGCCACTGGCAGCAGCCACTGGTAACAGGATTAGCAGAGCGAGGTATGTAGGCGGTGCTACAGA
GTTCTTGAAGTGGTGGCCTAACTACGGCTACACTAGAAGAACAGTATTTGGTATCTGCGCTCTGCTGAAG
CCAGTTACCTTCGGAAAAAGAGTTGGTAGCTCTTGATCCGGCAAACAAACCACCGCTGGTAGCGGTGGTT
TTTTTGTTTGCAAGCAGCAGATTACGCGCAGAAAAAAAGGATCTCAAGAAGATCCTTTGATCTTTTCTAC
GGGGTCTGACGCTCAGTGGAACGAAAACTCACGTTAAGGGATTTTGGTCATGAGATTATCAAAAAGGATC
TTCACCTAGATCCTTTTAAATTAAAAATGAAGTTTTAAATCAATCTAAAGTATATATGAGTAAACTTGGT
CTGACAGTTACCAATGCTTAATCAGTGAGGCACCTATCTCAGCGATCTGTCTATTTCGTTCATCCATAGT
TGCCTGACTCCCCGTCGTGTAGATAACTACGATACGGGAGGGCTTACCATCTGGCCCCAGTGCTGCAATG
ATACCGCGAGACCCACGCTCACCGGCTCCAGATTTATCAGCAATAAACCAGCCAGCCGGAAGGGCCGAGC
GCAGAAGTGGTCCTGCAACTTTATCCGCCTCCATCCAGTCTATTAATTGTTGCCGGGAAGCTAGAGTAAG
TAGTTCGCCAGTTAATAGTTTGCGCAACGTTGTTGCCATTGCTACAGGCATCGTGGTGTCACGCTCGTCG
TTTGGTATGGCTTCATTCAGCTCCGGTTCCCAACGATCAAGGCGAGTTACATGATCCCCCATGTTGTGCA
AAAAAGCGGTTAGCTCCTTCGGTCCTCCGATCGTTGTCAGAAGTAAGTTGGCCGCAGTGTTATCACTCAT
GGTTATGGCAGCACTGCATAATTCTCTTACTGTCATGCCATCCGTAAGATGCTTTTCTGTGACTGGTGAG
TACTCAACCAAGTCATTCTGAGAATAGTGTATGCGGCGACCGAGTTGCTCTTGCCCGGCGTCAATACGGG
ATAATACCGCGCCACATAGCAGAACTTTAAAAGTGCTCATCATTGGAAAACGTTCTTCGGGGCGAAAACT
CTCAAGGATCTTACCGCTGTTGAGATCCAGTTCGATGTAACCCACTCGTGCACCCAACTGATCTTCAGCA
TCTTTTACTTTCACCAGCGTTTCTGGGTGAGCAAAAACAGGAAGGCAAAATGCCGCAAAAAAGGGAATAA
GGGCGACACGGAAATGTTGAATACTCATACTCTTCCTTTTTCAATATTATTGAAGCATTTATCAGGGTTA
TTGTCTCATGAGCGGATACATATTTGAATGTATTTAGAAAAATAAACAAATAGGGGTTCCGCGCACATTT
CCCCGAAAAGTGCCACCTGACGTCGACGGATCGGGAGATCTCCCGATCCCCTATGGTGCACTCTCAGTAC
AATCTGCTCTGATGCCGCATAGTTAAGCCAGTATCTGCTCCCTGCTTGTGTGTTGGAGGTCGCTGAGTAG
TGCGCGAGCAAAATTTAAGCTACAACAAGGCAAGGCTTGACCGACAATTGCATGAAGAATCTGCTTAGGG
TTAGGCGTTTTGCGCTGCTTCGCGAT
Features (pLannotate 1.2.2; 22 found; start..end, strand, type, name):
     23..402     +  enhancer       CMV enhancer: human cytomegalovirus immediate early enhancer
    403..606     +  promoter       CMV promoter: human cytomegalovirus (CMV) immediate early promoter
    602..635     +  LTR            5' LTR (truncated) (fragment): truncated 5' long terminal repeat (LTR) from HIV-1
    651..669     +  promoter       T7 promoter: promoter for bacteriophage T7 RNA polymerase
    706..1278    +  intron         β-globin intron: intron from rabbit β-globin gene
   1396..4647    +  CDS            HDAC4: HDAC4_HUMAN - Also known as KIAA0288. Experimental evidence at protein level: Swiss-Prot protein existence level 1. Responsible for the deacetylation of lysine residues on the N-terminal part of the core histones (H2A, H2B, H3 and H4). Histone deacetylation gives a tag for epigenetic repression and plays an important role in transcriptional regulation, cell cycle progression and developmental events. Histone deacetylases act via the formation of large multiprotein complexes. Involved in muscle maturation via its interaction with the myocyte enhancer factors such as MEF2A, MEF2C and MEF2D. Invo
   4697..4715    -  promoter       SP6 promoter: promoter for bacteriophage SP6 RNA polymerase
   4741..4965    +  polyA_signal   bGH poly(A) signal: bovine growth hormone polyadenylation signal
   4969..4990    +  promoter       SV40 promoter (fragment): SV40 enhancer and early promoter
   5011..5439    +  rep_origin     f1 ori (sequence partly withheld): f1 bacteriophage origin of replication; arrow indicates direction of (+) strand synthesis
   5453..5782    +  promoter       SV40 promoter: SV40 enhancer and early promoter
   5849..6640    +  CDS            neo: KKA2_KLEPN - Also known as kan, nptII. Experimental evidence at protein level: Swiss-Prot protein existence level 1. Resistance to kanamycin, neomycin, paromomycin, ribostamycin, butirosin and gentamicin B. From Klebsiella pneumoniae.
   6664..6822    +  CDS            ble (fragment): BLE_KLEPN - Experimental evidence at protein level: Swiss-Prot protein existence level 1. Binding protein with a strong affinity to the bleomycin family of antibiotics. Binds to CL990; an antimitotic-antibiotic compound. From Klebsiella pneumoniae.
   6817..6938    +  polyA_signal   SV40 poly(A) signal: SV40 polyadenylation signal
   7011..7027    -  protein_bind   lac operator: The lac repressor binds to the lac operator to inhibit transcription in E. coli. This inhibition can be relieved by adding lactose or isopropyl-β-D-thiogalactopyranoside (IPTG). lac repressor encoded by lacI
   7035..7065    -  promoter       lac promoter: promoter for the E. coli lac operon
   7080..7101    -  protein_bind   CAP binding site: CAP binding activates transcription in the presence of cAMP. E. coli catabolite activator protein
   7114..7206    -  CDS            lacI (fragment): lac repressor; lacI; The lac repressor binds to the lac operator to inhibit transcription in E. coli. This inhibition can be relieved by adding lactose or isopropyl-β-D-thiogalactopyranoside (IPTG).
   7389..7977    -  rep_origin     ori: high-copy-number ColE1/pMB1/pBR322/pUC origin of replication
   8148..9008    -  CDS            AmpR: β-lactamase; bla; confers resistance to ampicillin, carbenicillin, and related antibiotics
   9009..9113    -  promoter       AmpR promoter: bla
   9172..9224    -  misc_feature   bom (fragment): basis of mobility region from pBR322
