[The description below was written by a language model from this plasmid's Addgene catalogue record and pLannotate feature annotations shown in this document.]
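Description:
pcDNA-HDAC4.3SA-FLAG is a mammalian expression plasmid built on the pcDNA3 backbone that encodes human histone deacetylase 4 (HDAC4) carrying three serine-to-alanine substitutions (S246A, S467A and S632A) and a C-terminal FLAG epitope tag. The sequenced record is about 9.4 kb. It is propagated in E. coli through a high-copy ColE1/pUC-type origin with ampicillin selection from the β-lactamase gene, and an f1 origin is also present. For selection in mammalian cells the backbone carries a neomycin phosphotransferase cassette driven by the SV40 enhancer/early promoter and terminated by an SV40 polyadenylation signal.

Expression of the insert is driven by the human CMV immediate-early enhancer and promoter. The feature table also shows a rabbit β-globin intron between the promoter and the HDAC4 coding sequence, an element commonly included to improve mRNA processing and expression, and the transcript ends at the bovine growth hormone polyadenylation signal. T7 and SP6 promoters flank the insert and serve as sequencing primer sites. The FLAG tag is not annotated separately, but the catalogue places it at the C terminus, where it allows detection or immunoprecipitation of the mutant protein with anti-FLAG antibodies. The small HIV-1 LTR, ble, lacI and bom hits are short fragments flagged by automated annotation and are not functional modules.

The record does not state the purpose of the mutations. HDAC4 is a class IIa deacetylase that represses MEF2-dependent transcription, and replacing serines with alanine prevents phosphorylation at those positions. The construct therefore suits transfection experiments comparing a phosphorylation-deficient HDAC4 with the wild-type protein, for example in studies of its regulation, localization or repressor activity.
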