Addgene plasmid #30486: pcDNA-HDAC4.3SA-FLAG
Depositing lab: Tso-Pang Yao. Depositing organization: Duke University.
Backbone
  Vector backbone: pcDNA3
  Backbone manufacturer: Invitrogen
  Backbone size w/o insert (bp): 5400
  Vector type: Mammalian Expression
Growth in bacteria
  Bacterial resistance: Ampicillin, 100 μg/mL
  Growth temperature: 37°C
  Growth strain: DH5alpha
  Copy number: High Copy
Gene/Insert
  Gene/Insert name: HDAC4
  Species: H. sapiens (human)
  Mutation: S246/467/632A
  Entrez Gene: HDAC4 (a.k.a. AHO3, BDMR, HA6116, HD4, HDAC-4, HDAC-A, HDACA, NEDCHF, NEDCHID)
  Tag / fusion protein: FLAG (C terminal on insert)
  Cloning method: Restriction Enzyme
  Sequencing primers: 5′ T7; 3′ SP6
Terms and licenses: Academic/Nonprofit Terms; Industry Terms: Not Available to Industry
How to cite: pcDNA-HDAC4.3SA-FLAG was a gift from Tso-Pang Yao (Addgene plasmid # 30486 ; http://n2t.net/addgene:30486 ; RRID:Addgene_30486)
