>Addgene plasmid #30486 | pcDNA-HDAC4.3SA-FLAG | addgene partial sequence | sequence record 35489 | 30486 with BGH-rev
CTCTAGAATTCTTATTTATCATCATCATCTTTATAATCCCCCAGGGGCGGCTCCTCTTCCATGGGCTCCT
CATCTGGTCTCTTTTCGGCGGGCTTCACGCCCACGGACAGCGAGGCCATGGCGGTGACCGTCTCGGCTTC
TTCGTTCTCGCAAGTCTGAGCCTCGATCAGAGAACGCCCCGCTGTGGAGGTTGTGCGCTGCAGGCAGCGC
CAGTACTTGCTGTGGATCTCCATGACTTTCTCCATGGAACGGACAGCGTTTGCATTGGGTCTTTGCTGTA
AAACCTTTTCTGGGAGAGGATCAAGCTCGTTTCCCAGCAAGGCAGAAACACATGCTTCCGAGGCGTCGCA
AATGGCGGTCAGGTCGTGGCCTCCCTCGAGGGCCAGGACAATCCGGCCGCCAGCCAGGCCCATCAGCTGC
TTCGTCAGGTACCCGAAGCATCTGGCGGAGAGGTTGTAGCCCCCAAGAGGGGTGGGGTGGCCCTCCACGG
CATCGAAGCCTGATGACACCAGCACCACATCCGGGGCAAACTCGCTGGCGATCGGCATGACCACCGTTCT
GAAGGCCGCCAAGTACTCAGCGTCTCCCATGGGGGGGTCCAGGCCGCCGGTGAAAGCCATGTTGACGTTG
AAACCCACGCCGGGCCCTGTGCCCACCTCATCAGGAGCCCCGCTGCCTGGGAAGAAGTTCCCATCGTCGT
AGCGGTGGAGGGACATGTACAGGACGCTAGGGTCGCTGTAGAAAGCCTGCTGGGTCCCGTTTCCATGGTG
CACGTCCCAGTCCACGATGAGGATCTTGCTCACGCTCAACCTCTGCTGCAGAA
