>Addgene plasmid #30486 | pcDNA-HDAC4.3SA-FLAG | addgene partial sequence | sequence record 36734 | hHDAC4-F3 5'-tgagagcgatgaggaagagg
GGGCCAGCGCCAGCCCAGTGAGCAGGAGCTGCTCTTCAGACAGCAAGCCCTCCTGCTGGAGCAGCAGCGG
ATCCACCAGCTGAGGAACTACCAGGCGTCCATGGAGGCCGCCGGCATCCCCGTGTCCTTCGGCGGCCACA
GGCCTCTGTCCCGGGCGCAGGCGTCACCCGCGTCTGCCACCTTCCCCGTGTCTGTGCAGGAGCCCCCCAC
CAAGCCGAGGTTCACGACAGGCCTCGTGTATGACACGCTGATGCTGAAGCACCAGTGCACCTGCGGGAGT
AGCAGCAGCCACCCCGAGCACGCCGGGAGGATCCAGAGCATCTGGTCCCGCCTGCAGGAGACGGGCCTCC
GGGGCAAATGCGAGTGCATCCGCGGACGCAAGGCCACCCTGGAGGAGCTACAGACGGTGCACTCGGAAGC
CCACACCCTCCTGTATGGCACGAACCCCCTCAACCGGCAGAAACTGGACAGTAAGAAACTTCTAGGCTCG
CTCGCCTCCGTGTTCGTCCGGCTCCCTTGCGGTGGTGTTGGGGTGGACAGTGACACCATATGGAACGAGG
TGCACTCGGCGGGGGCAGCCCGCCTGGCTGTGGGCTGCGTGGTAGAGCTGGTCTTCAAGGTGGCCACAGG
GGAGCTGAAGAATGGCTTTGCTGTGGTCCGCCCCCCTGGACACCATGCGGAGGAGAGCACGCCCATGGGC
TTTTGCTACTTCAACTCCGTGGCCGTGGCAGCCAAGCTTCTGCAGCAGAGGTTGAGCGTGAGCAAGATCC
TCATCGTGGACTGGGACGTGCACCATGGAAACGGGACCCAGCAGGCTTTCTACAGCGACCCTAGCGTCCT
GTACATGTCCCTCCACCGCTACGACGATGGGAACTTCTTCCC
