>Addgene plasmid #30486 | pcDNA-HDAC4.3SA-FLAG | addgene partial sequence | sequence record 36735 | hHDAC4-F2 5'-AGCAGAGGCTCTCCCTTTT
TACCTGAGCACCTCGCCCTTGGAGCGGGACGGAGGGGCAGCGCACAGCCCTCTTCTGCAGCACATGGTCT
TACTGGAGCAGCCACCGGCACAAGCACCCCTCGTCACAGGCCTGGGAGCACTGCCCCTCCACGCACAGTC
CTTGGTTGGTGCAGACCGGGTGTCCCCCTCCATCCACAAGCTGCGGCAGCACCGCCCACTGGGGCGGACC
CAGGCGGCCCCGCTGCCCCAGAACGCCCAGGCTCTGCAGCACCTGGTCATCCAGCAGCAGCATCAGCAGT
TTCTGGAGAAACACAAGCAGCAGTTCCAGCAGCAGCAACTGCAGATGAACAAGATCATCCCCAAGCCAAG
CGAGCCAGCCCGGCAGCCGGAGAGCCACCCGGAGGAGACGGAGGAGGAGCTCCGTGAGCACCAGGCTCTG
CTGGACGAGCCCTACCTGGACCGGCTGCCGGGGCAGAAGGAGGCGCACGCACAGGCCGGCGTGCAGGTGA
AGCAGGAGCCCATTGAGAGCGATGAGGAAGAGGCAGAGCCCCCACGGGAGGTGGAGCCGGGCCAGCGCCA
GCCCAGTGAGCAGGAGCTGCTCTTCAGACAGCAAGCCCTCCTGCTGGAGCAGCAGCGGATCCACCAGCTG
AGGAACTACCAGGCGTCCATGGAGGCCGCCGGCATCCCCGTGTCCTTCGGCGGCCACAGGCCTCTGTCCC
GGGCGCAGGCGTCACCCGCGTCTGCCACCTTCCCCGTGTCTGTGCAGGAGCCCCCCACCAAGCCGAGGTT
CACGACAGGCCTCGTGTATGACACGCTGATGCTGAAGCACCAGTGCACCTGCGGGAGTAGCAGCAGCCAC
CCCGAGCACGCCGGGAGGATCCAGAGCATCTGGTCCCGCCTGCAGGAG
