>Addgene plasmid #30486 | pcDNA-HDAC4.3SA-FLAG | addgene partial sequence | sequence record 37720 | T7 5'-TAATACGACTCACTATAGGG-3'
GGGTGAGTTTGGGGACCCTTGATTGTTCTTTCTTTTTCGCTATTGTAAAATTCATGTTATATGGAGGGGG
CAAAGTTTTCAGGGTGTTGTTTAGAATGGGAAGATGTCCCTTGTATCACCATGGACCCTCATGATAATTT
TGTTTCTTTCACTTTCTACTCTGTTGACAACCATTGTCTCCTCTTATTTTCTTTTCATTTTCTGTAACTT
TTTCGTTAAACTTTAGCTTGCATTTGTAACGAATTTTTAAATTCACTTTTGTTTATTTGTCAGATTGTAA
GTACTTTCTCTAATCACTTTTTTTTCAAGGCAATCAGGGTATATTATATTGTACTTCAGCACAGTTTTAG
AGAACAATTGTTATAATTAAATGATAAGGTAGAATATTTCTGCATATAAATTCTGGCTGGCGTGGAAATA
TTCTTATTGGTAGAAACAACTACATCCTGGTCATCATCCTGCCTTTCTCTTTATGGTTACAATGATATAC
ACTGTTTGAGATGAGGATAAAATACTCTGAGTCCAAACCGGGCCCCTCTGCTAACCATGTTCATGCCTTC
TTCTTTTTCCTACAGCTCCTGGGCAACGTGCTGGTTTGTGCTGTCGACCCCAAGCTTGGCCCGGGCGGAT
CCACTAGTAACGGCCGCCAGTGTGCTGGAATTCTGCAGATATCCATCACACTGGCGGCCGCCATGAGCTC
CCAAAGCCATCCAGATGGACTTTCTGGCCGAGACCAGCCAGTGGAGCTGCTGAATCCTGCCCGCGTGAAC
CACATGCCCAGCACGGTGGATGTGGCCACGGCGCTGCCTCTGCAAGTGGCCCCCTCGGCAGTG
