>Addgene plasmid #30486 | pcDNA-HDAC4.3SA-FLAG | addgene partial sequence | sequence record 38256 | Bglob-intron-F 5'-ctggtcatcatcctgccttt-3'
CCAAACCGGGCCCCTCTGCTAACCATGTTCATGCCTTCTTCTTTTTCCTACAGCTCCTGGGCAACGTGCT
GGTTTGTGCTGTCGACCCCAAGCTTGGCCCGGGCGGATCCACTAGTAACGGCCGCCAGTGTGCTGGAATT
CTGCAGATATCCATCACACTGGCGGCCGCCATGAGCTCCCAAAGCCATCCAGATGGACTTTCTGGCCGAG
ACCAGCCAGTGGAGCTGCTGAATCCTGCCCGCGTGAACCACATGCCCAGCACGGTGGATGTGGCCACGGC
GCTGCCTCTGCAAGTGGCCCCCTCGGCAGTGCCCATGGACCTGCGCCTGGACCACCAGTTCTCACTGCCT
GTGGCAGAGCCGGCCCTGCGGGAGCAGCAGCTGCAGCAGGAGCTCCTGGCGCTCAAGCAGAAGCAGCAGA
TCCAGAGGCAGATCCTCATCGCTGAGTTCCAGAGGCAGCACGAGCAGCTCTCCCGGCAGCACGAGGCGCA
GCTCCACGAGCACATCAAGCAACAACAGGAGATGCTGGCCATGAAGCACCAGCAGGAGCTGCTGGAACAC
CAGCGGAAGCTGGAGAGGCACCGCCAGGAGCAGGAGCTGGAGAAGCAGCACCGGGAGCAGAAGCTGCAGC
AGCTCAAGAACAAGGAGAAGGGCAAAGAGAGTGCCGTGGCCAGCACAGAAGTGAAGATGAAGTTACAAGA
ATTTGTCCTCAATAAAAAGAAGGCGCTGGCCCACCGGAATCTGAACCACTGCATTTCCAGCGACCCTCGC
TACTGGTACGGGAAAACGCAGCACAGTTCCCTTGACCAGAGTTCTCCACCCCAGAGCGGAGTGTCGACCT
CCTATAACCACCCGGTCCTGGGAATGTACGACGCCAAAGATGACTTCCCTCTTAGGAAAACAGCTGCTGA
ACC
